>Addgene plasmid #148913 | pAc5.1B-lambdaN-HA-DmGIGYF-YFWFtoAAAA_AH | depositor full sequence | sequence record 291361 | Full Sequence
CTTCAAGGAATTAATTCTATATTCTAAAAACACAAATGATACTTCTAAAAAAAATCATGAATGGCATCAA
CTCTGAATCAAATCTTTGCAGATGCACCTACTTCTCATTTCCACTGTCACATCATTTTTCCAGATCTCGC
TGCCTGTTATGTGGCCCACAAACCAAGACACGTTTTATGGCCATTAAAGCTGGCTGATCGTCGCCAAACA
CCAAATACATATCAATATGTACATTCGAGAAAGAAGCGATCAAAGAAGCGTCTTCGGGCGAGTAGGAGAA
TGCGGAGGAGAAGGAGAACGAGCTGATCTAGTATCTCTCCACAATCCAATGCCAACTGACCAACTGGCCA
TATTCGGAGCAATTTGAAGCCAATTTCCATCGCCTGGCGATCGCTCCATTCTTGGCTATATGTTTTTCAC
CGTTCCCGGGGCCATTTTCAAAGACTCGTCGGTAAGATAAGATTGTGTCACTCGCTGTCTCTCTTCATTT
GTCGAAGAATGCTGAGGAATTTCGCGATGACGTCGGCGAGTATTTTGAAGAATGAGAATAATTTGTATTT
ATACGAAAATCAGTTAGTGGAATTTTCTACAAAAACATGTTATCTATAGATAATTTTGTTGCAAAATATG
TTGACTATGACAAAGATTGTATGTATATACCTTTAATGTATTCTCATTTTCTTATGTATTTATAATGGCA
ATGATGATACTGATGATATTTTAAGATGATGCCAGACCACAGGCTGATTTCTGCGTCTTTTGCCGAACGC
AGTGCATGTGCGGTTGTTGTTTTTTGGAATAGTTTCAATTTTCGGACTGTCCGCTTTGATTTCAGTTTCT
TGGCTTATTCAAAAAGCAAAGTAAAGCCAAAAAAGCGAGATGGCAATACCAAATGCGGCAAAACGGTAGT
GGAAGGAAAGGGGTGCGGGGCAGCGGAAGGAAGGGTGGGGCGGGGCGTGGCGGGGTCTGTGGCTGGGCGC
GACGTCACCGACGTTGGAGCCACTCCTTTGACCATGTGTGCGTGTGTGTATTATTCGTGTCTCGCCACTC
GCCGGTTGTTTTTTTCTTTTTATCTCGCTCTCTCTAGCGCCATCTCGTACGCATGCTCAACGCACCGCAT
GTTGCCGTGTCCTTTATGCGTCATTTTGGCTCGAAATAGGCAATTATTTAAACAAAGATTAGTCAACGAA
AACGCTAAAATAAATAAGTCTACAATATGGTTACTTATTGCCATGTGTGTGCAGCCAACGATAGCAACAA
AAGCAACAACACAGTGGCTTTCCCTCTTTCACTTTTTGTTTGCAAGCGCGTGCGAGCAAGACGGCACGAC
CGGCAAACGCAATTACGCTGACAAAGAGCAGACGAAGTTTTGGCCGAAAAACATCAAGGCGCCTGATACG
AATGCATTTGCAATAACAATTGCGATATTTAATATTGTTTATGAAGCTGTTTGACTTCAAAACACACAAA
AAAAAAAATAAAACAAATTATTTGAAAGAGAATTAGGAATCGGACAGCTTATCGTTACGGGCTAACAGCA
CACCGAGACGAAATAGCTTACCTGACGTCACAGCCTCTGGAAGAACTGCCGCCAAGCAGAGAGAGAGAGA
AAAAGAGGGAGAGCAGCTTAGACCGCATGTGCTTGTGTGTGAGGCGTCTCTCTCTTCGTCTCCTGTTTGC
GCAAACGCATAGACTGCACTGAGAAAATCGATTACCTATTTTTTATGAATGAATATTTGCACTATTACTA
TTCAAAACTATTAAGATAGCAATCACATTCAATAGCCAAATACTATACCACCTGAGCGATGCAACGAAAT
GATCAATTTGAGCAAAAATGCTGCATATTTAGGACGGCATCATTATAGAAATGCTTCTTGCTGTGTACTT
TTCTCTCGTCTGGCAGCTGTTTCGCCGTTATTGTTAAAACCGGCTTAAGTTAGGTGTGTTTTCTACGACT
AGTGATGCCCCTACTAGAAGATGTGTGTTGCACAAATGTCCCTGAATAACCAATTTGAAGTGCAGATAGC
AGTAAACGTAAGCTAATATGAATATTATTTAACTGTAATGTTTTAATATCGCTGGACATTACTAATAAAC
CCACTATAAACACATGTACATATGTATGTTTTGGCATACAATGAGTAGTTGGGGAAAAAATGTGTAAAAG
CACCGTGACCATCACAGCATAAAGATAACCAGCTGAAGTATCGAATATGAGTAACCCCCAAATTGAATCA
CATGCCGCAACTGATAGGACCCATGGAAGTACACTCTTCATGGCGATATACAAGACACACACAAGCACGA
ACACCCAGTTGCGGAGGAAATTCTCCGTAAATGAAAACCCAATCGGCGAACAATTCATACCCATATATGG
TAAAAGTTTTGAACGCGACTTGAGAGCGGAGAGCATTGCGGCTGATAAGGTTTTAGCGCTAAGCGGGCTT
TATAAAACGGGCTGCGGGACCAGTTTTCATATCACTACCGTTTGAGTTCTTGTGCTGTGTGGATACTCCT
CCCGACACAAAGCCGCTCCATCAGCCAGCAGTCGTCTAATCCAGAGACCCCGGATCGGGGTACCAACATG
GACGCACAAACACGACGACGTGAGCGTCGCGCTGAGAAACAAGCTCAATGGAAAGCTGCAAACGGTGGAT
CTCCTCCACATATGGCTTACCCATACGATGTTCCAGATTACGCTCCTCCAAGCTTGAATTCTATGACAGA
TTCAATGAAATTTGGCCCGGAATGGTTGCGCAATATGTCAGCCGAGCCTTCGGGCTCTCCCAGTACCTAC
AACGTTGGTAATGCAGCTCAAAACAATTCGATTGGAGGGCACAACCTGGGAAACAACACGGCGGCATCCG
CTTCCCGTAATCTATTTCCAGAATACCGGTACGGACGCGAGGAAATGCTGTCCTTGTTCGATCGGAACTG
CCTACTGCCGCAGATCCTGCCATCGTTCAAAAAGCTCTTCGTGGAAAAGGTTCAGTGCCCTCTTGCACTG
ACACCGAGCTCCGAGGAGGACATCAACCAAAACTCACTTGGCAATAACTCTCGTCCTGCCTGGTTGCAGC
GCTCGCCCAGTGGATTTGGTAGTGCCTCCCGAGGCTCTGGACGTGGTGGAACCGTTGACCGGGGACGGAT
GCGCGGAAAATCGGCCTATCATCCGATATACCAACGCCCAAGCGGTCTATATGATGAAAGCTTATCGGTT
ATATCAAAGGCCGAACGCACATGGAGCGACCGCAACGGAACTGGAGATTCTGCGGCAACCACCACCTCCA
CTAGTGGCTCTGGTGCTCTAGATTGGAATGGAACTCCAAGCTCAAGTCCTCGAAAAGATTATTCTAATAA
TCATCGCAACTTGGAAAACTGGCGACGAACACGTAACGAAGATGGATCCGGTGATGGTCCATCCTCCAGC
GGTTCCATGAGCGGACCCGATATTGCTGGTTGGCGGAGCGGTGTCGTCGGTGGAAGTACAAACGCAGGTT
TTGGTACCAATAGCCATCGGTGGGGAAGATCTACAAGCTGGCGTGATGAAGATCCTAGCGTCGACAATGC
AGCTAGTTTACAACGCTCAATTTCAACAGTTGCGACTTTAAGTACAGATCGGACTGGAAACAATAAAGGA
TCTGGAATCGGAGCTGCAGAGGGAGTAGGGAGCATATCGCACCCACGGTTGTCGAGTTCTAAAATATCTC
AATTATGGACTGTTAATAATGCAGCCGGTGTTGATGCCGACGAAAATCTACCCGAATGGGCAATTGAAAA
TCCATCGAAATTGGGTGGCAGTTTTGATGCTAGTGGAGCCTTTCATGGAGATACTGATCTAAAACCTATC
AAAAGTTCGCATAATACTTTAAAAACCAAAAGCTTAGACTCCTATGACGATGTAAAAAGACCGAAAAGTA
AAGACCTGTCTGATCCAGATAGTGGAAACGATATAACTCCAGAAACCTCATTAACGAAAGATACCAATAC
AACAGCTGTGCAAGAAGAAGTTGAAAGCAGTTTATCTCCAATAAGCTCTACAACGACAAAGGAAGTGATC
CATGGAGATATTTCAGATCGGATTAAAGAGGTCGCCGATGAAGTAGAAAAACTTATAATGGATGATGATC
ATAAAATCTCTTCGAATCAAAGCCAACATCAAAATCATGACGGGTTTACAGCTGCACTTCCAAGAATGGC
AGACATTGAGATAAACGTAAAACCGAGTGTTACAGCAGTGCATCGGCAAGCACCTTCCACCATGCCTATA
CAAATTACCCCTACAATTACAGATGTCGCTCCACCATCCCATGCAGTTGTGTCGTTTTCGGATCATGAGA
CAATGCAACACCATAACATGCACCACCTGCCACAATTTCCAATGATTCCTACACCGCATATCATCACTCC
AAATCTAAACGAATTGTGGTTTGCCCGGGATCCGCAGGCAAATGTTCAGGGGCCAGCTAGTGCCGTTGAG
ATGACGGAAGCGTATCGCGCTGGCTACGCTAATGAGAACCTGTTTGTACGCCGGTACTCTGATAATAGGT
TTAGACCGCTGGGAGAGCTTATAAAATTTTGTCATGGTAACATGCCATTTACGCACAGTCACCTACTTCC
ATCTCCGATAGAACTAGAGAACATTCCTGTTGGTCAAATACCAGCCCCTCTAACGGCGTCACTTTCAATT
ACACCCCATAAGCCATCACCGATTCCTATCGCACTTTCTGTTGTTGAACAGCAGTTGCAGCAACAAAGAG
ATGAGCAACTAAAGGCAAATGTTACAGCAACAGCTGAAGCTCTACGTGCTGCAATAAAAGGAAGTTTTGG
CGGAAATAGCATTGGTAATACGTCTCATTTGCTTACAATGCGGTTTCAAATGCTACAGGATCAGTACATA
CAGCACCAGGAATACCAAATACTAGCTGAGCTATCCAAAAATGAATGCTTTCAACGTCTTTCGGCTGTCG
AGCAAGAAACAGTTGTTCGTCGGAAAGTTCAATTGCTGGGTCTTCCTGAGTATTTGATCAGCTTAAACGG
ATTAAGCAATTCTTTGTCCGTACTGAACCCCGTTGCCGGTAGACAGTTGTACAGGGCAGTGGTTGAGCAC
GCCAAGAAGGATCAACAACATATTTTTGCAAACACCGAGCAACAACGTTCAGTGGGAAATTTACTGGATG
CTAATAATTTCATTCTAAATGCCCAAATAATGATTCAGCAATCGCAGCAAGAGGTAGGTCCCTTGGTATC
ATCCGTGGATTGTATTATGCAAGGTGGAACTGCAGCTGACCTAAATAAGCCGAATGAAATACCGAGGAAT
GAGTTAGACTTAATTAATGAATATAACTTACGGATGCTGTTGCGTGGCCAACCAACAAGTACTCAACAGC
AACCACCTGCGCTGACGAACTCAGCTACCGAAAATCTCCCTGGAGTTGATTTTTTAACTGAAACACAATT
GTTAGAGCGGCAAAACTTGATGATTCCAATCTGGTTACCCCCTAATAATAATAAGCAACAAGAAACCGAC
CAACAGTGGGCTGAAATGTCTAATGCGGATGCATCATTATGGGAAACGGCCAACTTAAATGAAGAGCGAA
ATGAAGATCAGCAACTATTAATACAAAAGTCTTCTGAAGCGTGCTTCGCAGATACAGAAAAAGATGTCAA
AATTGCCCAATTATTTCAAGTTCAATCAGGAAATGTTGTTAACCACACCGCATTAGAGGAATTAGATCAG
TCCCCTCAAAATTTAAAAGGTTCACATAATCAAAAAATAGTCAAATCCCTTGTTTCCGATATTCAACAGA
ATCATAATGAGGAACTAAATTCACATCAACACCAGGTAAAGCAGGCTAACAAGCAGAATCTGAATACAAA
ACAGAATGCGGCACAGTCAGCCCTAAAGCCAATTAATAACGAAAATGATCGCAAACGAGAACAGACAGAA
GAAAAAAAAAGGCAAAGAGAGGAACGCAAGCGCCAGCAATTGGAAGATGATAAACGTCGGGCGTTGAATG
AATCTGAAGAACAGACCCGCCAAATTCAAGAGGAAAAGGAAAGGCAACAGCAAATACAAGCCCAACGTCG
AAAGGCATTGTTGGGCAATGTCCATTCTCTATCAGTTCAAAATGGGATGTCAGGAACATTAGCGTCTGCA
CAAAGCAAGAAGAACGACGATGCCAAAACAGCAGAACCCCAAGTATCCTCGCGCTTGCCGTCTACATCCG
TAGCGCCTTGGTCTTTTCAGTTGCAAAATTCTATGAGATCGGCGCCTGGTCTGGCAGAAATACAAAAGGC
AGAACGTCGAGAGCGTCGCGCAGACCAACAGCGACATCAAGAGCTATTAGACAAGCAATTGCGTGCCAAT
GCCGCAGCTGCGGCTGAAGCCAACGATGCTTTGCTTAAATGGCAGTCAACACCAGCGTCGGCGCCCGTAA
TGAGTCTCGCCGAAATTCAAGCAGAAGAGGCAAGGCGGTTGGCCAATGACCTTGTGGATCGGCAGCGTCG
ACGAGAACTGGAACATCACCAACAAGCTCCTTTGTCATCAGCGGTTTTGGTTACGAGTGCAACTTCCAAC
ATCTGGGGTAACGCCAATAAAGCATGGAGTTCGTCCGCTGCTCAATCACTTTCGTTAAAAACAAGTTCTG
GAACTGGTCTGTGGGACGAACCGAATCCATTAGGTTCTAATGGATCTGGAACAAGCGGTACCTCATCCGT
AACTGCGGCGGCAGTCTTGGCAGGAGGATTAAACTCAGCTAATAAATCCACTCTGCAAGCTCAAAATAAG
TCGTCGGCTTTATTTGCATCGCCTCGAAATTTGCGCAAGAGTCAAACATTGCCAGCCCTTAGTAACCCAG
AAAAGTCAAATAAAAATGGACCAGGTCAACGGCCAGAAAAACAAAAGTTGGCTCAAACTCGTTCAAAGGG
TGCCGCTGTCTCAATTGAAGAGAAGGATAGAGAAAGAAAATTGAATGCAAAAAGCCAGCAAAGCAGCACC
GACCAAGCCATTAGCAAGGTTAATGAGTATGAAAACGAGTTCACTAGCTGGTGCATAAAGAGCCTAGATA
ATATGTCCGCCAAAGTTGATGTACCCACGTTCGTTGCATTCTTGCAGGACTTGGAAGCGCCATATGAGGT
AAAGGACTATGTCCGAATATACCTTGGCGATGGAAAAGATTCTTTGGATTTCGCAAAGCAGTTTTTGGAG
CGACGTAGCAAATACAAAAGCTTGCAACGTGCCCAAAAGGCACACAATGACGATATGTGCAAACCAGCTC
CTGCCATTACGCCATCTGCGAATGACTATGCCGACAGCAAGAACAAACAAAAAAAGATTAAAAAGAATAA
GATGACTAAGATGGACGCCCGCATTCTTGGGTTTTCAGTAACTGCTGCCGAGGGTCGCATAAATGTTGGC
ATTCGAGACTACGTCGAAGGACCATAAGCGGCCGCTCGAGTCTAGAGGGCCCGCGGTTCGAAGGTAAGCC
TATCCCTAACCCTCTCCTCGGTCTCGATTCTACGCGTACCGGTCATCATCACCATCACCATTGAGTTTAA
ACCCGCTGATCAGCCTCGACTGTGCCTTCTAAGGCCTGAGCTCGCTGATCAGCCTCGATCGAGGATCCAG
ACATGATAAGATACATTGATGAGTTTGGACAAACCACAACTAGAATGCAGTGAAAAAAATGCTTTATTTG
TGAAATTTGTGATGCTATTGCTTTATTTGTAACCATTATAAGCTGCAATAAACAAGTTAACAACAACAAT
TGCATTCATTTTATGTTTCAGGTTCAGGGGGAGGTGTGGGAGGTTTTTTAAAGCAAGTAAAACCTCTACA
AATGTGGTATGGCTGATTATGATCAGTCGACCGATGCCCTTGAGAGCCTTCAACCCAGTCAGCTCCTTCC
GGTGGGCGCGGGGCATGACTATCGTCGCCGCACTTATGACTGTCTTCTTTATCATGCAACTCGTAGGACA
GGTGCCGGCAGCGCTCTGGGTCATTTTCGGCGAGGACCGCTTTCGCTGGAGCGCGACGATGATCGGCCTG
TCGCTTGCGGTATTCGGAATCTTGCACGCCCTCGCTCAAGCCTTCGTCACTGGTCCCGCCACCAAACGTT
TCGGCGAGAAGCAGGCCATTATCGCCGGCATGGCGGCCGACGCGCTGGGCTACGTCTTGCTGGCGTTCGC
GACGCGAGGCTGGATGGCCTTCCCCATTATGATTCTTCTCGCTTCCGGCGGCATCGGGATGCCCGCGTTG
CAGGCCATGCTGTCCAGGCAGGTAGATGACGACCATCAGGGACAGCTTCAAGGATCGCTCGCGGCTCTTA
CCAGCCAGCAAAAGGCCAGGAACCGTAAAAAGGCCGCGTTGCTGGCGTTTTTCCATAGGCTCCGCCCCCC
TGACGAGCATCACAAAAATCGACGCTCAAGTCAGAGGTGGCGAAACCCGACAGGACTATAAAGATACCAG
GCGTTTCCCCCTGGAAGCTCCCTCGTGCGCTCTCCTGTTCCGACCCTGCCGCTTACCGGATACCTGTCCG
CCTTTCTCCCTTCGGGAAGCGTGGCGCTTTCTCAATGCTCACGCTGTAGGTATCTCAGTTCGGTGTAGGT
CGTTCGCTCCAAGCTGGGCTGTGTGCACGAACCCCCCGTTCAGCCCGACCGCTGCGCCTTATCCGGTAAC
TATCGTCTTGAGTCCAACCCGGTAAGACACGACTTATCGCCACTGGCAGCAGCCACTGGTAACAGGATTA
GCAGAGCGAGGTATGTAGGCGGTGCTACAGAGTTCTTGAAGTGGTGGCCTAACTACGGCTACACTAGAAG
GACAGTATTTGGTATCTGCGCTCTGCTGAAGCCAGTTACCTTCGGAAAAAGAGTTGGTAGCTCTTGATCC
GGCAAACAAACCACCGCTGGTAGCGGTGGTTTTTTTGTTTGCAAGCAGCAGATTACGCGCAGAAAAAAAG
GATCTCAAGAAGATCCTTTGATCTTTTCTACGGGGTCTGACGCTCAGTGGAACGAAAACTCACGTTAAGG
GATTTTGGTCATGAGATTATCAAAAAGGATCTTCACCTAGATCCTTTTAAATTAAAAATGAAGTTTTAAA
TCAATCTAAAGTATATATGAGTAAACTTGGTCTGACAGTTACCAATGCTTAATCAGTGAGGCACCTATCT
CAGCGATCTGTCTATTTCGTTCATCCATAGTTGCCTGACTCCCCGTCGTGTAGATAACTACGATACGGGA
GGGCTTACCATCTGGCCCCAGTGCTGCAATGATACCGCGAGACCCACGCTCACCGGCTCCAGATTTATCA
GCAATAAACCAGCCAGCCGGAAGGGCCGAGCGCAGAAGTGGTCCTGCAACTTTATCCGCCTCCATCCAGT
CTATTAATTGTTGCCGGGAAGCTAGAGTAAGTAGTTCGCCAGTTAATAGTTTGCGCAACGTTGTTGCCAT
TGCTGCAGGCATCGTGGTGTCACGCTCGTCGTTTGGTATGGCTTCATTCAGCTCCGGTTCCCAACGATCA
AGGCGAGTTACATGATCCCCCATGTTGTGCAAAAAAGCGGTTAGCTCCTTCGGTCCTCCGATCGTTGTCA
GAAGTAAGTTGGCCGCAGTGTTATCACTCATGGTTATGGCAGCACTGCATAATTCTCTTACTGTCATGCC
ATCCGTAAGATGCTTTTCTGTGACTGGTGAGTACTCAACCAAGTCATTCTGAGAATAGTGTATGCGGCGA
CCGAGTTGCTCTTGCCCGGCGTCAACACGGGATAATACCGCGCCACATAGCAGAACTTTAAAAGTGCTCA
TCATTGGAAAACGTTCTTCGGGGCGAAAACTCTCAAGGATCTTACCGCTGTTGAGATCCAGTTCGATGTA
ACCCACTCGTGCACCCAACTGATCTTCAGCATCTTTTACTTTCACCAGCGTTTCTGGGTGAGCAAAAACA
GGAAGGCAAAATGCCGCAAAAAAGGGAATAAGGGCGACACGGAAATGTTGAATACTCATACTCTTCCTTT
TTCAATATTATTGAAGCATTTATCAGGGTTATTGTCTCATGAGCGGATACATATTTGAATGTATTTAGAA
AAATAAACAAATAGGGGTTCCGCGCACATTTCCCCGAAAAGTGCCACCTGACGTCTAAGAAACCATTATT
ATCATGACATTAACCTATAAAAATAGGCGTATCACGAGGCCCTTTCGT
Features (pLannotate 1.2.2; 11 found; start..end, strand, type, name):
     56..2568    +  promoter       Ac5 promoter: Drosophila melanogaster actin 5C promoter
   2588..2653    +  CDS            N (fragment): REGN_LAMBD - Experimental evidence at protein level: Swiss-Prot protein existence level 1. Plays a role as a transcriptional antitermination factor that allows the virus to initiate its lytic phase. Activates expression of the delayed viral early genes by modifying host RNA polymerase (RNAP) into a form that is resistant to termination signals. This antitermination function requires the host NusA protein which serves to stabilize the interaction between antitermination protein N and host RNA polymerase. From Escherichia phage lambda (Bacteriophage lambda).
   2678..2704    +  CDS            3xHA (fragment): three tandem HA epitope tags
   2723..7444    +  CDS            Gyf: GGYF1_DROME - Experimental evidence at protein level: Swiss-Prot protein existence level 1. Key component of the 4EHP-GYF2 complex, a multiprotein complex that acts as a repressor of translation initiation (PubMed:31114929). In the 4EHP-GYF2 complex, promotes translational repression and decay of mRNA targets by recruiting and bridging the association of the 4EHP complex with decapping effector proteins, such as me31B and Patr-1, and the deadenylation CCR4-NOT complex (PubMed:31114929). Involved in regulating starvation-induced, developmental and physiological autophagy, which is critical for
   7483..7524    +  CDS            V5 tag: epitope tag from simian virus 5
   7624..7758    -  polyA_signal   SV40 poly(A) signal: SV40 polyadenylation signal
   7781..7865    -  CDS            large T antigen (fragment): large T antigen from SV40 (simian virus 40)
   7866..8336    +  CDS            TcR (fragment): tetracycline efflux protein; tet; confers resistance to tetracycline
   8380..8968    -  rep_origin     ori: high-copy-number ColE1/pMB1/pBR322/pUC origin of replication
   9139..9999    -  CDS            AmpR: β-lactamase; bla; confers resistance to ampicillin, carbenicillin, and related antibiotics
  10000..10104   -  promoter       AmpR promoter: bla
