[The description below was written by a language model from this plasmid's Addgene catalogue record and pLannotate feature annotations shown in this document.]
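Description:
pAc5.1B-lambdaN-HA-DmGIGYF-YFWFtoAAAA_AH is an insect-cell expression plasmid of about 10.2 kb. The catalogue lists the backbone as unknown, although the name points to a pAc5.1B-type vector. It expresses a mutant form of the Drosophila melanogaster GIGYF protein (gene Gyf, CG11148). Expression is driven by the constitutive Drosophila actin 5C (Ac5) promoter and terminated by an SV40 polyadenylation signal. In bacteria the plasmid replicates from a ColE1/pUC-type origin and is selected with ampicillin through the β-lactamase gene and its own promoter. The annotation calls this origin high-copy, whereas the catalogue records the plasmid as low copy. Short fragments annotated as tetracycline resistance and SV40 large T antigen appear to be non-functional backbone remnants.

The open reading frame begins with a short fragment of the bacteriophage lambda N protein, followed by an HA epitope and then the roughly 4.7 kb Gyf coding sequence. The lambda N peptide binds boxB RNA hairpins, so the fusion can be artificially tethered to a boxB-containing reporter mRNA to test its effect on translation and mRNA stability. The HA tag allows detection and immunoprecipitation. A vector-derived V5 tag lies downstream of the insert, but the record does not show whether it is translated in frame. As the name indicates, four aromatic residues (Y, F, W, F) are replaced by alanines; the record does not state their positions or which interaction the substitutions are meant to disrupt. The insert otherwise matches isoform G apart from one silent mutation. The associated study examined the role of Drosophila GIGYF in 4EHP-mediated mRNA repression, so this construct probably served as a mutant for comparison with wild-type GIGYF in such assays.
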