Addgene plasmid #148913: pAc5.1B-lambdaN-HA-DmGIGYF-YFWFtoAAAA_AH
Purpose: Insect Expression of DmGIGYF-YFWFtoAAAA
Depositing lab: Elisa Izaurralde. Depositing organization: Max Planck Institute for Developmental Biology. Publication: Direct role for the Drosophila GIGYF protein in 4EHP-mediated mRNA repression. Ruscica V, Bawankar P, Peter D, Helms S, Igreja C, Izaurralde E. Nucleic Acids Res. 2019 Jul 26;47(13):7035-7048. doi: 10.1093/nar/gkz429. PubMed 31114929.
Backbone
  Vector backbone: Unknown
  Vector type: Insect Expression
Growth in bacteria
  Bacterial resistance: Ampicillin, 100 μg/mL
  Growth temperature: 37°C
  Growth strain: DH5alpha
  Copy number: Low Copy
Gene/Insert
  Gene/Insert name: DmGIGYF-YFWFtoAAAA
  Species: D. melanogaster (fly)
  Mutation: one silent mutation compared to the sequence given by isoform G NCBI:NM_001169356 or Uniprot.:Q7KQM6
  Entrez Gene: Gyf (a.k.a. Dmel_CG11148, CG11148, Dmel\CG11148, Q7KQM6)
  Cloning method: Unknown
Terms and licenses: Academic/Nonprofit Terms; Industry Terms: Not Available to Industry
Depositor comments: Plasmids from this collection were made available to the research community and donated after the lab closed. Please note that the sequence provided by the depositing laboratory may be theoretical/predicted or based on Sanger sequencing results. There may be discrepancies between sequencing results obtained by Addgene and the depositor sequence. If an Addgene verified sequence is not available, please contact before placing your order to request that our lab fully sequence the plasmid.
How to cite: pAc5.1B-lambdaN-HA-DmGIGYF-YFWFtoAAAA_AH was a gift from Elisa Izaurralde (Addgene plasmid # 148913 ; http://n2t.net/addgene:148913 ; RRID:Addgene_148913)
